>Addgene plasmid #85446 | Fireworks GFP[PTC+] (AVA2600) | addgene full sequence | sequence record 171530 | Addgene NGS Result
ACTTCATTTTTAATTTAAAAGGATCTAGGTGAAGATCCTTTTTGATAATCTCATGACCAAAATCCCTTAA
CGTGAGTTTTCGTTCCACTGAGCGTCAGACCCCGTAGAAAAGATCAAAGGATCTTCTTGAGATCCTTTTT
TTCTGCGCGTAATCTGCTGCTTGCAAACAAAAAAACCACCGCTACCAGCGGTGGTTTGTTTGCCGGATCA
AGAGCTACCAACTCTTTTTCCGAAGGTAACTGGCTTCAGCAGAGCGCAGATACCAAATACTGTTCTTCTA
GTGTAGCCGTAGTTAGGCCACCACTTCAAGAACTCTGTAGCACCGCCTACATACCTCGCTCTGCTAATCC
TGTTACCAGTGGCTGCTGCCAGTGGCGATAAGTCGTGTCTTACCGGGTTGGACTCAAGACGATAGTTACC
GGATAAGGCGCAGCGGTCGGGCTGAACGGGGGGTTCGTGCACACAGCCCAGCTTGGAGCGAACGACCTAC
ACCGAACTGAGATACCTACAGCGTGAGCTATGAGAAAGCGCCACGCTTCCCGAAGGGAGAAAGGCGGACA
GGTATCCGGTAAGCGGCAGGGTCGGAACAGGAGAGCGCACGAGGGAGCTTCCAGGGGGAAACGCCTGGTA
TCTTTATAGTCCTGTCGGGTTTCGCCACCTCTGACTTGAGCGTCGATTTTTGTGATGCTCGTCAGGGGGG
CGGAGCCTATGGAAAAACGCCAGCAACGCGGCCTTTTTACGGTTCCTGGCCTTTTGCTGGCCTTTTGCTC
ACATGTTCTTTCCTGCGTTATCCCCTGATTCTGTGGATAACCGTATTACCGCCTTTGAGTGAGCTGATAC
CGCTCGCCGCAGCCGAACGACCGAGCGCAGCGAGTCAGTGAGCGAGGAAGCGGAAGAGCGCCCAATACGC
AAACCGCCTCTCCCCGCGCGTTGGCCGATTCATTAATGCAGCTGGCACGACAGGTTTCCCGACTGGAAAG
CGGGCAGTGAGCGCAACGCAATTAATGTGAGTTAGCTCACTCATTAGGCACCCCAGGCACGCGAAGCGTT
GTTGGTTTGTAGTGCCCGGTTTCGAACCGGGGACCTTTCGCGTGTTAGGCGAACGTGATAACCACTACAC
TACGGAAACCAACGGTGCTAGACGCGTATTGTCTATTCTGACTCGGATCCGTACGAATTCTCATGTTTGA
CAGCTTATCATCGATTAGCTTTGGAGCTAAGCCAGCAATGGTAGAGGGAAGATTCTGCACGTCCCTTCCA
GGCGGCCTCCCCGTCACCACCCCCCCCAACCCGCCCCGACCGGAGCTGAGAGTAATTCATACAAAAGGAC
TCGCCCCTGCCTTGGGGAATCCCAGGGACCGTCGTTAAACTCCCACTAACGTAGAACCCAGAGATCGCTG
CGTTCCCGCCCCCTCACCCGCCCGCTCTCGTCATCACTGAGGTGGAGAAGAGCATGCGTGAGGCTCCGGT
GCCCGTCAGTGGGCAGAGCGCACATCGCCCACAGTCCCCGAGAAGTTGGGGGGAGGGGTCGGCAATTGAA
CCGGTGCCTAGAGAAAGTGGCGCGGGGTAAACTGGGAAAGTGATGTCGTGTACTGGCTCCGCCTTTTTCC
CGAGGGTGGGGGAGAACCGTATATAAGTGCAGTAGTCGCCGTGAACGTTCTTTTTCGCAACGGGTTTGCC
GCCAGAACACAGGTAAGTGCCGTGTGTGGTTCCCGCGGGCCTGGCCTCTTTACGGGTTATGGCCCTTGCG
TGCCTTGAATTACTTCCACGCCCCTGGCTGCAGTACGTGATTCTTGATCCCGAGCTTCGGGTTGGAAGTG
GGTGGGAGAGTTCGAGGCCTTGCGCTTAAGGAGCCCCTTCGCCTCGTGCTTGAGTTGAGGCCTGGCCTGG
GCGCTGGGGCCGCCGCGTGCGAATCTGGTGGCACCTTCGCGCCTGTCTCGCTGCTTTCGATAAGTCTCTA
GCCATTTAAAATTTTTGATGACCTGCTGCGACGCTTTTTTTCTGGCAAGATAGTCTTGTAAATGCGGGCC
AAGATCTGCACACTGGTATTTCGGTTTTTGGGGCCGCGGGCGGCGACGGGGCCCGTGCGTCCCAGCGCAC
ATGTTCGGCGAGGCGGGGCCTGCGAGCGCGGCCACCGAGAATCGGACGGGGGTAGTCTCAAGCTGGCCGG
CCTGCTCTGGTGCCTGGCCTCGCGCCGCCGTGTATCGCCCCGCCCTGGGCGGCAAGGCTGGCCCGGTCGG
CACCAGTTGCGTGAGCGGAAAGATGGCCGCTTCCCGGCCCTGCTGCAGGGAGCTCAAAATGGAGGACGCG
GCGCTCGGGAGAGCGGGCGGGTGAGTCACCCACACAAAGGAAAAGGGCCTTTCCGTCCTCAGCCGTCGCT
TCATGTGACTCCACGGAGTACCGGGCGCCGTCCAGGCACCTCGATTAGTTCTCGAGCTTTTGGAGTACGT
CGTCTTTAGGTTGGGGGGAGGGGTTTTATGCGATGGAGTTTCCCCACACTGAGTGGGTGGAGACTGAAGT
TAGGCCAGCTTGGCACTTGATGTAATTCTCCTTGGAATTTGCCCTTTTTGAGTTTGGATCTTGGTTCATT
CTCAAGCCTCAGACAGTGGTTCAAAGTTTTTTTCTTCCATTTCAGGTGTCGTGAAAACTCTAGCGTTTCC
GCTCTAGAACTAGTCCAGCTAGCGCTACCGGTCGCCACCATGGTGAGCAAGGGCGAGGAGCTGTTCACCG
GGGTGGTGCCCATCCTGGTCGAGCTGGACGGCGACGTAAACGGCCACAAGTTCAGCGTGTCCGGCGAGGG
CGAGGGCGATGCCACCTACGGCAAGCTGACCCTGAAGTTCATCTGCACCACCGGCAAGCTGCCCGTGCCC
TGGCCCACCCTCGTGACCACCCTGACCTACGGCGTGCAGTGCTTCAGCCGCTACCCCGACCACATGAAGC
AGCACGACTTCTTCAAGTCCGCCATGCCCGAAGGCTACGTCCAGGAGCGCACCATCTTCTTCAAGGACGA
CGGCAACTACAAGACCCGCGCCGAGGTGAAGTTCGAGGGCGACACCCTGGTGAACCGCATCGAGCTGAAG
GGCATCGACTTCAAGGAGGACGGCAACATCCTGGGGCACAAGCTGGAGTACAACTACAACAGCCACAACG
TCTATATCATGGCCGACAAGCAGAAGAACGGCATCAAGGTGAACTTCAAGATCCGCCACAACATCGAGGA
CGGCAGCGTGCAGCTCGCCGACCACTACCAGCAGAACACCCCCATCGGCGACGGCCCCGTGCTGCTGCCC
GACAACCACTACCTGAGCACCCAGTCCGCCCTGAGCAAAGACCCCAACGAGAAGCGCGATCACATGGTCC
TGCTGGAGTTCGTGACCGCCGCCGGGATCACTCTCGGCATGGACGAGCTGTACAAGGTCACTCCGTGTGA
AAACCTGTACTTCCAAGGTATGGTGAGCAAGGGCGAGGAGCTGTTCACCGGGGTGGTGCCCATCCTGGTC
GAGCTGGACGGCGACGTAAACGGCCACAAGTTCAGCGTGTCCGGCGAGGGCGAGGGCGATGCCACCTACG
GCAAGCTGACCCTGAAGTTCATCTGCACCACCGGCAAGCTGCCCGTGCCCTGGCCCACCCTCGTGACCAC
CCTGACCTACGGCGTGCAGTGCTTCAGCCGCTACCCCGACCACATGAAGCAGCACGACTTCTTCAAGTCC
GCCATGCCCGAAGGCTACGTCCAGGAGCGCACCATCTTCTTCAAGGACGACGGCAACTACAAGACCCGCG
CCGAGGTGAAGTTCGAGGGCGACACCCTGGTGAACCGCATCGAGCTGAAGGGCATCGACTTCAAGGAGGA
CGGCAACATCCTGGGGCACAAGCTGGAGTACAACTACAACAGCCACAACGTCTATATCATGGCCGACAAG
CAGAAGAACGGCATCAAGGTGAACTTCAAGATCCGCCACAACATCGAGGACGGCAGCGTGCAGCTCGCCG
ACCACTACCAGCAGAACACCCCCATCGGCGACGGCCCCGTGCTGCTGCCCGACAACCACTACCTGAGCAC
CCAGTCCGCCCTGAGCAAAGACCCCAACGAGAAGCGCGATCACATGGTCCTGCTGGAGTTCGTGACCGCC
GCCGGGATCACTCTCGGCATGGACGAGCTGTACAAGACCACTGCGTGCGAAAACCTGTACTTCCAAGGTA
TGGTGAGCAAGGGCGAGGAGCTGTTCACCGGGGTGGTGCCCATCCTGGTCGAGCTGGACGGCGACGTAAA
CGGCCACAAGTTCAGCGTGTCCGGCGAGGGCGAGGGCGATGCCACCTACGGCAAGCTGACCCTGAAGTTC
ATCTGCACCACCGGCAAGCTGCCCGTGCCCTGGCCCACCCTCGTGACCACCCTGACCTACGGCGTGCAGT
GCTTCAGCCGCTACCCCGACCACATGAAGCAGCACGACTTCTTCAAGTCCGCCATGCCCGAAGGCTACGT
CCAGGAGCGCACCATCTTCTTCAAGGACGACGGCAACTACAAGACCCGCGCCGAGGTGAAGTTCGAGGGC
GACACCCTGGTGAACCGCATCGAGCTGAAGGGCATCGACTTCAAGGAGGACGGCAACATCCTGGGGCACA
AGCTGGAGTACAACTACAACAGCCACAACGTCTATATCATGGCCGACAAGCAGAAGAACGGCATCAAGGT
GAACTTCAAGATCCGCCACAACATCGAGGACGGCAGCGTGCAGCTCGCCGACCACTACCAGCAGAACACC
CCCATCGGCGACGGCCCCGTGCTGCTGCCCGACAACCACTACCTGAGCACCCAGTCCGCCCTGAGCAAAG
ACCCCAACGAGAAGCGCGATCACATGGTCCTGCTGGAGTTCGTGACCGCCGCCGGGATCACTCTCGGCAT
GGACGAGCTGTACAAGGTCACTACGTGTGAAAACCTGTACTTCCAAGGTATGGTGAGCAAGGGCGAGGAG
CTGTTCACCGGGGTGGTGCCCATCCTGGTCGAGCTGGACGGCGACGTAAACGGCCACAAGTTCAGCGTGT
CCGGCGAGGGCGAGGGCGATGCCACCTACGGCAAGCTGACCCTGAAGTTCATCTGCACCACCGGCAAGCT
GCCCGTGCCCTGGCCCACCCTCGTGACCACCCTGACCTACGGCGTGCAGTGCTTCAGCCGCTACCCCGAC
CACATGAAGCAGCACGACTTCTTCAAGTCCGCCATGCCCGAAGGCTACGTCCAGGAGCGCACCATCTTCT
TCAAGGACGACGGCAACTACAAGACCCGCGCCGAGGTGAAGTTCGAGGGCGACACCCTGGTGAACCGCAT
CGAGCTGAAGGGCATCGACTTCAAGGAGGACGGCAACATCCTGGGGCACAAGCTGGAGTACAACTACAAC
AGCCACAACGTCTATATCATGGCCGACAAGCAGAAGAACGGCATCAAGGTGAACTTCAAGATCCGCCACA
ACATCGAGGACGGCAGCGTGCAGCTCGCCGACCACTACCAGCAGAACACCCCCATCGGCGACGGCCCCGT
GCTGCTGCCCGACAACCACTACCTGAGCACCCAGTCCGCCCTGAGCAAAGACCCCAACGAGAAGCGCGAT
CACATGGTCCTGCTGGAGTTCGTGACCGCCGCCGGGATCACTCTCGGCATGGACGAGCTGTACAAGACCA
CTTCGTGCGAAAACCTGTACTTCCAAGGTATGGTGAGCAAGGGCGAGGAGCTGTTCACCGGGGTGGTGCC
CATCCTGGTCGAGCTGGACGGCGACGTAAACGGCCACAAGTTCAGCGTGTCCGGCGAGGGCGAGGGCGAT
GCCACCTACGGCAAGCTGACCCTGAAGTTCATCTGCACCACCGGCAAGCTGCCCGTGCCCTGGCCCACCC
TCGTGACCACCCTGACCTACGGCGTGCAGTGCTTCAGCCGCTACCCCGACCACATGAAGCAGCACGACTT
CTTCAAGTCCGCCATGCCCGAAGGCTACGTCCAGGAGCGCACCATCTTCTTCAAGGACGACGGCAACTAC
AAGACCCGCGCCGAGGTGAAGTTCGAGGGCGACACCCTGGTGAACCGCATCGAGCTGAAGGGCATCGACT
TCAAGGAGGACGGCAACATCCTGGGGCACAAGCTGGAGTACAACTACAACAGCCACAACGTCTATATCAT
GGCCGACAAGCAGAAGAACGGCATCAAGGTGAACTTCAAGATCCGCCACAACATCGAGGACGGCAGCGTG
CAGCTCGCCGACCACTACCAGCAGAACACCCCCATCGGCGACGGCCCCGTGCTGCTGCCCGACAACCACT
ACCTGAGCACCCAGTCCGCCCTGAGCAAAGACCCCAACGAGAAGCGCGATCACATGGTCCTGCTGGAGTT
CGTGACCGCCGCCGGGATCACTCTCGGCATGGACGAGCTGTACAAGGAAAACCTGTACTTCCAAAGTGGA
GAAAGCTTGTTTAAGGGACCACGTGATTACAACCCGATATCGAGCACCATTTGTCATTTGACGAATGAAT
CTGATGGGCACACAACATCGTTGTATGGTATTGGATTTGGTCCCTTCATCATTACAAACAAGCACTTGTT
TAGAAGAAATAATGGAACACTGTTGGTCCAATCACTACATGGTGTATTCAAGGTCAAGAACACCACGACT
TTGCAACAACACCTCATTGATGGGAGGGACATGATAATTATTCGCATGCCTAAGGATTTCCCACCATTTC
CTCAAAAGCTGAAATTTAGAGAGCCACAAAGGGAAGAGCGCATATGTCTTGTGACAACCAACTTCCAAAC
TAAGAGCATGTCTAGCATGGTGTCAGACACTAGTTGCACATTCCCTTCATCTGATGGCATATTCTGGAAG
CATTGGATTCAAACCAAGGATGGGCAGTGTGGCAGTCCATTAGTATCAACTAGAGATGGGTTCATTGTTG
GTATACACTCAGCATCGAATTTCACCAACACAAACAATTATTTCACAAGCGTGCCGAAAAACTTCATGGA
ATTGTTGACAAATCAGGAGGCGCAGCAGTGGGTTAGTGGTTGGCGATTAAATGCTGACTCAGTATTGTGG
GGGGGCCATAAAGTTTTCATGAGCAAACCTGAAGAGCCTTTTCAGCCAGTTAAGGAAGCGACTCAACTCA
TGAATGAATTGGTGTACTCGCAAGAAAACCTGTACTTCCAAAGTATGCATAGATCACGAGATATCAGCCA
TGGCTTCCCGCCGGCGGTGGCGGCGCAGGATGATGGCACGCTGCCCATGTCTTGTGCCCAGGAGAGCGGG
ATGGACCGTCACCCTGCAGCCTGTGCTTCTGCTAGGATCAATGTGGAGCTCGTGCACCTGACTCCTGAGG
AGAAGTCTGCCGTTACTGCCCTGTGGGGCAAGGTGAACGTGGATGAAGTTGGTGGTGAGGCCCTGGGCAG
GCTGCTGGTGGTCTACCCTTGGACCTAGAGGTTCTTTGAGTCCTTTGGGGATCTGTCCACTCCTGATGCT
GTTATGGGCAACCCTAAGGTGAAGGCTCATGGCAAGAAAGTGCTCGGTGCCTTTAGTGATGGCCTGGCTC
ACCTGGACAACCTCAAGGGCACCTTTGCCACACTGAGTGAGCTGCACTGTGACAAGCTGCACGTGGATCC
TGAGAACTTCAGGGTGAGTCTATGGGACCCTTGATGTTTTCTTTCCCCTTCTTTTCTATGGTTAAGTTCA
TGTCATAGGAAGGGGATAAGTAACAGGGTACAGTTTAGAATGGGAAACAGACGAATGATTGCATCAGTGT
GGAAGTCTCAGGATCGTTTTAGTTTCTTTTATTTGCTGTTCATAACAATTGTTTTCTTTTGTTTAATTCT
TGCTTTCTTTTTTTTTCTTCTCCGCAATTTTTACTATTATACTTAATGCCTTAACATTGTGTATAACAAA
AGGAAATATCTCTGAGATACATTAAGTAACTTAAAAAAAAAACTTTACACAGTCTGCCTAGTACATTACT
ATTTGGAATATATGTGTGCTTATTTGCATATTCATAATCTCCCTACTTTATTTTCTTTTATTTTTAATTG
ATACATAATCATTATACATATTTATGGGTTAAAGTGTAATGTTTTAATATGTGTACACATATTGACCAAA
TCAGGGTAATTTTGCATTTGTAATTTTAAAAAATGCTTTCTTCTTTTAATATACTTTTTTGTTTATCTTA
TTTCTAATACTTTCCCTAATCTCTTTCTTTCAGGGCAATAATGATACAATGTATCATGCCTCTTTGCACC
ATTCTAAAGAATAACAGTGATAATTTCTGGGTTAAGGCAATAGCAATATTTCTGCATATAAATATTTCTG
CATATAAATTGTAACTGATGTAAGAGGTTTCATATTGCTAATAGCAGCTACAATCCAGCTACCATTCTGC
TTTTATTTTATGGTTGGGATAAGGCTGGATTATTCTGAGTCCAAGCTAGGCCCTTTTGCTAATCATGTTC
ATACCTCTTATCTTCCTCCCACAGCTCCTGGGCAACGTGCTGGTCTGTGTGCTGGCCCATCACTTTGGCA
AAGAATTCACCCCACCAGTGCAGGCTGCCTATCAGAAAGTGGTGGCTGGTGTGGCTAATGCCCTGGCCCA
CAAGTATCACTAAGCGGCCGCTCGCTTTCTTGCTGTCCAATTTCTATTAAAGGTTCCTTTGTTCCCTAAG
TCCAACTACTAAACTGGGGGATATTATGAAGGGCCTCGAGGCTGATCAGCCTCGACTGTGCCTTCTAGTT
GCCAGCCATCTGTTGTTTGCCCCTCCCCCGTGCCTTCCTTGACCCTGGAAGGTGCCACTCCCACTGTCCT
TTCCTAATAAAATGAGGAAATTGCATCGCATTGTCTGAGTAGGTGTCATTCTATTCTGGGGGGTGGGGTG
GGGCAGGACAGCAAGGGGGAGGATTGGGAAGACAATAGCAGGCATGCTGGGGATGCGGTGGGCTCTATGG
CTTCTGAGGCGGAAAGAACCAGCTGGGGCTCTAGGGGGTATCCCC
[124 nt withheld, positions 9006-9129]
C
[91 nt withheld, positions 9131-9221]
AGGGTGATGGTTCACGTAGGTACGCTAGCACCGTTGGTTTCCGTAGTGTAGTGGTTATCACGTTCGCCTA
ACACGCGAAAGGTCCCCGGTTCGAAACCGGGCACTACAAACCAACAACGCTGGTACCCCTAGAAGTTCCT
ATTCCGAAGTTCCTATTCTCTAGAAAGTATAGGAACTTCCTTGGCCAAAAAGCCTGAAAGATCACGAGAT
ATCAGCCATGGCTTCCCGCCGGCGGTGGCGGCGCAGGATGATGGCACGCTGCCCACGTCTTGTGCCCAGG
AGAGCGGGACGGACCGTCACCCTGCAGCCTGTGCTTCTGCTAGGATCAATGTGGAAAACCTGTACTTCCA
AGGTACCGAGTACAAGCCCACGGTGCGCCTCGCCACCCGCGACGACGTCCCCAGGGCCGTCCGCACCCTC
GCCGCCGCGTTCGCCGACTACCCCGCCACGCGCCACACCGTCGATCCGGACCGCCACATCGAGCGGGTCA
CCGAGCTGCAAGAACTCTTCCTCACGCGCGTCGGGCTCGACATCGGCAAGGTGTGGGTCGCGGACGACGG
CGCCGCGGTGGCGGTCTGGACCACGCCGGAGAGCGTCGAAGCGGGGGCGGTGTTCGCCGAGATCGGCCCG
CGCATGGCCGAGTTGAGCGGTTCCCGGCTGGCCGCGCAGCAACAGATGGAAGGCCTCCTGGCGCCGCACC
GGCCCAAGGAGCCCGCGTGGTTCCTGGCCACCGTCGGCGTCTCGCCCGACCACCAGGGCAAGGGTCTGGG
CAGCGCCGTCGTGCTCCCCGGAGTGGAGGCGGCCGAGCGCGCCGGGGTGCCCGCCTTCCTGGAGACCTCC
GCGCCCCGCAACCTCCCCTTCTACGAGCGGCTCGGCTTCACCGTCACCGCCGACGTCGAGGTGCCCGAAG
GACCGCGCACCTGGTGCATGACCCGCAAGCCCGGTGCCTGAGGTACCGCTCGCTGATCAGCCTCGACTGT
GCCTTCTAGTTGCCAGCCATCTGTTGTTTGCCCCTCCCCCGTGCCTTCCTTGACCCTGGAAGGTGCCACT
CCCACTGTCCTTTCCTAATAAAATGAGGAAATTGCATCGCATTGTCTGAGTAGGTGTCATTCTATTCTGG
GGGGTGGGGTGGGGCAGGACAGCAAGGGGGAGGATTGGGAAGACAATAGCAGGCATGCTGGGGAGTCGAC
AGGTGGCACTTTTCGGGGAAATGTGCGCGGAACCCCTATTTGTTTATTTTTCTAAATACATTCAAATATG
TATCCGCTCATGAGACAATAACCCTGATAAATGCTTCAATAATATTGAAAAAGGAAGAGTATGAGTATTC
AACATTTCCGTGTCGCCCTTATTCCCTTTTTTGCGGCATTTTGCCTTCCTGTTTTTGCTCACCCAGAAAC
GCTGGTGAAAGTAAAAGATGCTGAAGATCAGTTGGGTGCACGAGTGGGTTACATCGAACTGGATCTCAAC
AGCGGTAAGATCCTTGAGAGTTTTCGCCCCGAAGAACGTTTTCCAATGATGAGCACTTTTAAAGTTCTGC
TATGTGGCGCGGTATTATCCCGTATTGACGCCGGGCAAGAGCAACTCGGTCGCCGCATACACTATTCTCA
GAATGACTTGGTTGAGTACTCACCAGTCACAGAAAAGCATCTTACGGATGGCATGACAGTAAGAGAATTA
TGCAGTGCTGCCATAACCATGAGTGATAACACTGCGGCCAACTTACTTCTGACAACGATCGGAGGACCGA
AGGAGCTAACCGCTTTTTTGCACAACATGGGGGATCATGTAACTCGCCTTGATCGTTGGGAACCGGAGCT
GAATGAAGCCATACCAAACGACGAGCGTGACACCACGATGCCTGTAGCAATGGCAACAACGTTGCGCAAA
CTATTAACTGGCGAACTACTTACTCTAGCTTCCCGGCAACAATTAATAGACTGGATGGAGGCGGATAAAG
TTGCAGGACCACTTCTGCGCTCGGCCCTTCCGGCTGGCTGGTTTATTGCTGATAAATCTGGAGCCGGTGA
GCGTGGGTCTCGCGGTATCATTGCAGCACTGGGGCCAGATGGTAAGCCCTCCCGTATCGTAGTTATCTAC
ACGACGGGGAGTCAGGCAACTATGGATGAACGAAATAGACAGATCGCTGAGATAGGTGCCTCACTGATTA
AGCATTGGTAACTGTCAGACCAAGTTTACTCATATATACTTTAGATTGATTTAAA
Features (pLannotate 1.2.2; 27 found; start..end, strand, type, name):
    127..715     +  rep_origin     ori: high-copy-number ColE1/pMB1/pBR322/pUC origin of replication
    898..990     +  CDS            lacI (fragment): lac repressor; lacI; The lac repressor binds to the lac operator to inhibit transcription in E. coli. This inhibition can be relieved by adding lactose or isopropyl-β-D-thiogalactopyranoside (IPTG).
   1003..1024    +  protein_bind   CAP binding site: CAP binding activates transcription in the presence of cAMP. E. coli catabolite activator protein
   1187..1212    +  promoter       tet promoter (fragment): E. coli promoter for tetracycline efflux protein gene
   1481..1692    +  promoter       EF-1α core promoter: core promoter for human elongation factor EF-1α
   1693..2635    +  intron         EF-1α intron A: intron upstream of the start codon of human EF-1α
   2700..3416    +  CDS            EGFP: EGFP is a basic (constitutively fluorescent) green fluorescent protein published in 1996, derived from Aequorea victoria. It is reported to be a rapidly-maturing weak dimer with moderate acid sensitivity.
   3450..4166    +  CDS            EGFP: EGFP is a basic (constitutively fluorescent) green fluorescent protein published in 1996, derived from Aequorea victoria. It is reported to be a rapidly-maturing weak dimer with moderate acid sensitivity.
   4200..4916    +  CDS            EGFP: EGFP is a basic (constitutively fluorescent) green fluorescent protein published in 1996, derived from Aequorea victoria. It is reported to be a rapidly-maturing weak dimer with moderate acid sensitivity.
   4950..5666    +  CDS            EGFP: EGFP is a basic (constitutively fluorescent) green fluorescent protein published in 1996, derived from Aequorea victoria. It is reported to be a rapidly-maturing weak dimer with moderate acid sensitivity.
   5700..6416    +  CDS            EGFP: EGFP is a basic (constitutively fluorescent) green fluorescent protein published in 1996, derived from Aequorea victoria. It is reported to be a rapidly-maturing weak dimer with moderate acid sensitivity.
   6438..7145    +  CDS            TEV protease: tobacco etch virus protease (Kapust et al., 2001)
   7206..7325    +  CDS            d1EGFP (fragment): EGFP destabilized by fusion to a mutated version of residues 422-461 of mouse ornithine decarboxylase, giving an in vivo half-life of ~1 hour mammalian codon-optimized
   7329..7643    +  CDS            HBB (fragment): HBB_HUMAN - Experimental evidence at protein level: Swiss-Prot protein existence level 1. [Spinorphin]: functions as an endogenous inhibitor of enkephalin-degrading enzymes such as DPP3, and as a selective antagonist of the P2RX3 receptor which is involved in pain signaling, these properties implicate it as a regulator of pain and inflammation. From Homo sapiens (Human).
   7644..7732    +  intron         β-globin intron (fragment): internally truncated intron from human β-globin
   8103..8494    +  intron         β-globin intron (fragment): internally truncated intron from human β-globin
   8498..8620    +  CDS            HBB: HBB_COLGU - Experimental evidence at transcript level: Swiss-Prot protein existence level 2. Involved in oxygen transport from the lung to the various peripheral tissues. From Colobus guereza (Mantled guereza) (Eastern black-and-white colobus monkey).
   8630..8716    +  polyA_signal   β-globin poly(A) (fragment): human β-globin polyadenylation signal
   8736..8960    +  polyA_signal   bGH poly(A) signal: bovine growth hormone polyadenylation signal
   8964..8985    +  promoter       SV40 promoter (fragment): SV40 enhancer and early promoter
   9006..9240    +  rep_origin     f1 ori (fragment) (sequence partly withheld): f1 bacteriophage origin of replication; arrow indicates direction of (+) strand synthesis
   9353..9400    +  protein_bind   FRT: FLP-mediated recombination occurs in the 8-bp core sequence TCTAGAAA (Turan and Bode, 2011). FLP recombinase from the Saccharomyces cerevisiae 2μ plasmid
   9435..9554    +  CDS            d1EGFP (fragment): EGFP destabilized by fusion to a mutated version of residues 422-461 of mouse ornithine decarboxylase, giving an in vivo half-life of ~1 hour mammalian codon-optimized
   9576..10172   +  CDS            PuroR (fragment): puromycin N-acetyltransferase; pac from Streptomyces; confers resistance to puromycin
  10198..10405   +  polyA_signal   bGH poly(A) signal: bovine growth hormone polyadenylation signal
  10437..10541   +  promoter       AmpR promoter: bla
  10542..11402   +  CDS            AmpR: β-lactamase; bla; confers resistance to ampicillin, carbenicillin, and related antibiotics
