[The description below was written by a language model from this plasmid's Addgene catalogue record and pLannotate feature annotations shown in this document.]
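Description:
Fireworks GFP[PTC+] (AVA2600) is an approximately 11.4 kb mammalian expression plasmid built on a minimal, roughly 2.1 kb fragment of YCplac33 that retains only what is needed for bacterial propagation: a ColE1/pMB1-type origin and the β-lactamase (AmpR) gene with its promoter. The catalogue lists it as low copy in E. coli, although the automated annotation labels the origin generically as high-copy. Small lacI, CAP-site, tet promoter, SV40 promoter and f1 ori fragments in the feature table appear to be backbone or cloning remnants rather than functional parts.

The main transcription unit is driven by the human EF-1α core promoter with its intron A and encodes a single long open reading frame: five tandem EGFP copies, then TEV protease, a PEST degron (annotated as a d1EGFP fragment, i.e. the mouse ornithine decarboxylase destabilising sequence), and human β-globin coding sequence. The β-globin portion lacks intron 1 (dI1), keeps a downstream intron, and carries a premature termination codon at position 39, followed by β-globin and bGH polyadenylation signals. By the stated purpose, the repeated GFPs together with the co-expressed TEV protease amplify the fluorescence obtained from one transcription unit, so that green signal reports the abundance of a PTC-containing mRNA, the classic type of substrate for nonsense-mediated decay.

The insert name places tDNA elements on either side of this unit, though they are not annotated. Downstream lies an FRT site followed by a PEST–TEV site–puromycin N-acetyltransferase cassette with a bGH poly(A) and no annotated promoter of its own. This arrangement is consistent with FLP-mediated integration at a genomic FRT site and puromycin selection. The associated publication used the system for forward genetic discovery of human mRNA degradation factors.
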