Addgene plasmid #85446: Fireworks GFP[PTC+] (AVA2600)
Purpose: Expresses TEV protease and tandemly-repeated GFP fluorescent proteins to amplify the fluorescence signal produced by a single transcription unit of a PTC-containing beta-globin reporter.
Depositing lab: Joan Steitz. Publication: Fluorescence Amplification Method for Forward Genetic Discovery of Factors in Human mRNA Degradation. Alexandrov A, Shu MD, Steitz JA. Mol Cell. 2017 Jan 5;65(1):191-201. doi: 10.1016/j.molcel.2016.11.032. Epub 2016 Dec 22. PubMed 28017590.
Backbone
  Vector backbone: 2073 nt of YCplac33
  Backbone size w/o insert (bp): 2073
  Total vector size (bp): 11448
  Vector type: Mammalian Expression ; minimal backbone fragment for low-copy bacterial propagation
  Selectable markers: Puromycin
Growth in bacteria
  Bacterial resistance: Ampicillin, 100 μg/mL
  Growth temperature: 37°C
  Growth strain: DH5alpha
  Copy number: Low Copy
Gene/Insert
  Gene/Insert name: tDNA1 EF1alfa-5xEGFP-TEVprotease-PEST-beta-globin(dI1)(PTC39)-BGH polyA tDNA2 FRT-PEST-TEVsite-PuromycinR
  Insert size (bp): 9369
  Cloning method: Restriction Enzyme; 5′ cloning site MluI (destroyed during cloning); 3′ cloning site SalI (not destroyed)
  Sequencing primers: 5′ 5'- GTGAGTTAGCTCACTCATTAGGCACCC -3'; 3′ 5'- GTT CCG CGC ACA TTT CCC -3'
Terms and licenses: Academic/Nonprofit Terms; Industry Terms: Not Available to Industry
How to cite: Fireworks GFP[PTC+] (AVA2600) was a gift from Joan Steitz (Addgene plasmid # 85446 ; http://n2t.net/addgene:85446 ; RRID:Addgene_85446)
